Addgene plasmid #170537: pCAG-FLAG-puro-PTPIP51(1-150_175-470)
Purpose: Expresses PTPIP51 FFAT-like motif (151-175) deletion mutant (1-150_176-470) in human HeLa cells after transfection
Depositing lab: Byung Il Lee. Depositing organization: National Cancer Center (KR). Publication: Phospholipid transfer function of PTPIP51 at mitochondria-associated ER membranes. Yeo HK, Park TH, Kim HY, Jang H, Lee J, Hwang GS, Ryu SE, Park SH, Song HK, Ban HS, Yoon HJ, Lee BI. EMBO Rep. 2021 Jun 4;22(6):e51323. doi: 10.15252/embr.202051323. Epub 2021 May 2. PubMed 33938112.
Backbone
  Vector backbone: pCAG_FLAG_puro
  Backbone size w/o insert (bp): 6034
  Total vector size (bp): 7372
  Vector type: Mammalian Expression
  Selectable markers: Puromycin
Growth in bacteria
  Bacterial resistance: Ampicillin, 100 μg/mL
  Growth temperature: 37°C
  Growth strain: DH5alpha
  Copy number: High Copy
Gene/Insert
  Gene/Insert name: Protein tyrosine phosphatase interacting protein 51 (alt name: PTPIP51)
  Species: H. sapiens (human)
  Insert size (bp): 1338
  Mutation: deleted amino acids 151-175
  Entrez Gene: RMDN3 (a.k.a. FAM82A2, FAM82C, RMD-3, RMD3, ptpip51)
  Promoter: CAG promoter
  Tag / fusion protein: FLAG tag (N terminal on backbone)
  Cloning method: Restriction Enzyme; 5′ cloning site Xhoi (not destroyed); 3′ cloning site NotI (not destroyed)
  Sequencing primers: 5′ pCAG-F, GCAACGTGCTGGTTATTGTG; 3′ pCAG-R, AAGCGGCTTCGGCCAGTA
Terms and licenses: Academic/Nonprofit Terms; Industry Terms: Not Available to Industry
Depositor comments: Note that deletion is of amino acids 151-175.
How to cite: pCAG-FLAG-puro-PTPIP51(1-150_175-470) was a gift from Byung Il Lee (Addgene plasmid # 170537 ; http://n2t.net/addgene:170537 ; RRID:Addgene_170537)
