[The description below was written by a language model from this plasmid's Addgene catalogue record.]
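Description:
pCAG-FLAG-puro-PTPIP51(1-150_175-470) is a mammalian expression plasmid built on the pCAG_FLAG_puro backbone (about 6.0 kb; roughly 7.4 kb with insert). It is propagated in E. coli as a high-copy plasmid under ampicillin selection, and it carries a puromycin marker for selecting transfected mammalian cells. No feature table is provided, so the replication origin, polyadenylation signal and the way the puromycin cassette is expressed are not stated in the record.

The payload is a roughly 1.3 kb human cDNA for protein tyrosine phosphatase interacting protein 51 (PTPIP51, gene symbol RMDN3), cloned between XhoI and NotI sites that both remain intact. Expression is driven by the CAG promoter, a strong synthetic hybrid of the CMV enhancer and chicken β-actin promoter that gives robust constitutive expression in most mammalian cell types. A backbone-encoded FLAG epitope is fused to the N terminus, allowing detection or immunoprecipitation with anti-FLAG antibodies. The insert is an internal deletion mutant lacking the FFAT-like motif. The plasmid name suggests that the sequence resumes at residue 175, but the depositor clarifies that amino acids 151-175 are removed, so the encoded protein joins residues 1-150 to 176-470.

FFAT-type motifs generally mediate binding to ER-resident VAP proteins. The construct is intended for transient transfection into human HeLa cells to express this motif-deleted variant. The associated work concerns the phospholipid transfer function of PTPIP51 at mitochondria-associated ER membranes, which suggests a role as a comparison to the wild-type protein in testing what the FFAT-like region contributes.
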