>Addgene plasmid #170537 | pCAG-FLAG-puro-PTPIP51(1-150_175-470) | depositor partial sequence | sequence record 331306 | pCAG_F, GCAACGTGCTGGTTATTGTG
GGCATTTGGCAGATAGCCACCATGGATTACAAGGATGACGACGATAGCTCGAGATGTCTAGACTGGGAGC
CCTGGGTGGTGCCCGTGCCGGGCTGGGACTGTTGCTGGGTACCGCCGCCGGCCTTGGATTCCTGTGCCTC
CTTTACAGCCAGCGATGGAAACGGACCCAGCGTCATGGCCGCAGCCAGAGCCTGCCCAACTCCCTGGACT
ATACGCAGACTTCAGATCCCGGACGCCACGTGATGCTCCTGCGGGCTGTCCCAGGTGGGGCTGGAGATGC
CTCAGTGCTGCCCAGCCTTCCACGGGAAGGACAGGAGAAGGTGCTGGACCGCCTGGACTTTGTGCTGACC
AGCCTTGTGGCGCTGCGGCGGGAGGTGGAGGAGCTGAGAAGCAGCCTGCGAGGGCTTGCGGGGGAGATTG
TTGGGGAGGTCCGATGCCACATGGAAGAGAACCAGAGAGTGGCTCGGCGGCGAAGGTTTCCGTTTGTCCG
GGAGAGGAGTGACTACACAACAGCCAATGCGGAGTCTGACAATGAGCGGGACTCTGACAAAGAAAGTGAG
GACGGGGAAGATGAAGTGAGCTGTGAGACTGTGAAGATGGGGAGAAAGGATTCTCTTGACTTGGAGGAAG
AGGCAGCTTCAGGTGCCTCCAGTGCCCTGGAGGCTGGAGGTTCCTCAGGCTTGGAGGATGTGCTGCCCCT
CCTGCAGCAGGCCGACGAGCTGCACAGGGGTGATGAGCAAGGCAAGCGGGAGGGCTTCCAGCTGCTGCTC
AACAACAAGCTGGTGTATGGAAGCCGGCAGGACTTTCTCTGGCGCCTGGCCCGAGCCTACAGTGACATGT
GTGAGCTCACTGAGGAGGTGAGCGAGAAGAAGTCATATGCCCTAGATGGAAAAGAAGAAGCAGAGGCTGC
TCTGGAGAAGGGGGATGAGAGTGCTGACTGTCACCTGTGGTATGCGGTGCTTTGTGGTCAGCTGGCTGAG
CATGAGAGCATCCGGAGGCGCATCCGGAGTGGGCTTTAGCTTCAGGGAGCATGTGGACAAAGCCATTGCT
CTCCAGCCAGAAAACCCCAGGGGTCATTTCTTCTTGGGGGGGGGTGCTTTCAGGTCCCCCCCTGGACTGG
GTTAAAAAAAAAAATGGTAAGCCCTTGCTGGAAGCCCCTCCGGGGCCCCGGGGAAAAAAGCCCCCCAAAA
TTTCCCCCAGGGGGGGAAAAAACCACCCCGGGTTTTCCAAAAGGGGAGGGGGGATATTTTTTTCCTGGTC
CCCAAAGAAATAGGGGAAACACTTAAACTTGTGTGGGGGGG
