>Addgene plasmid #170537 | pCAG-FLAG-puro-PTPIP51(1-150_175-470) | depositor partial sequence | sequence record 331307 | pCAG_R, AAGCGGCTTCGGCCAGTA
TTCATAAGGCAGTGAGGGGGGGGGCGGATTCGCGGCCGCCTAGTCTCGTAAAATGACTTCCAGTTCTTCC
AGGTCCTTCTGGATAGCCAAATCCTCCTTCGTGACATCTGGCAGCTCCAGGGCCAACTTCATCCACCATC
TAGCTTCAGAGTTTTTCCCTAGTTCTCTGTAGCACTTGGAAATATATACCCTTCCTGCTTTGGAAAATCC
TGGCTGTAGTTCTTCAGCCTTTAGGAAGCTCTGGAGGGCATCTTCCACAGTGGCACTGAGAGGGCTTTCA
AGCAAGGCTGTAGCAGTTTTTTTTTCTAGCCAGCTCAGGTGAGAGACCTGATAGCACCACCTGCCAAGAA
GAAAGTGAGCCATGGGGTTTTCTGGCTGGAGAGCAATGGCTTTGTCCACATGCTCCTTGAAGCTAAAGCC
ACTCTGGATGCGCCTCTGGATGCTCTCATGCTCAGCCAGCTGACCACAAAGCACCGCATACCACAGGTGA
CAGTCAGCACTCTCATCCCCCTTCTCCAGAGCAGCCTCTGCTTCTTCTTTTCCATCTAGGGCATATGACT
TCTTCTCGCTCACCTCCTCAGTGAGCTCACACATGTCACTGTAGGCTCGGGCCAGGCGCCAGAGAAAGTC
CTGCCGGCTTCCATACACCAGCTTGTTGTTGAGCAGCAGCTGGAAGCCCTCCCGCTTGCCTTGCTCATCA
CCCCTGTGCAGCTCGTCGGCCTGCTGCAGGAGGGGCAGCACATCCTCCAAGCCTGAGGAACCTCCAGCCT
CCAGGGCACTGGAGGCACCTGAAGCTGCCTCTTCCTCCAAGTCAAGAGAATCCTTTCTCCCCATCTTCAC
AGTCTCACAGCTCACTTCATCTTCCCCGTCCTCACTTTCTTTGTCAGAGTCCCGCTCATTGTCAGACTCC
GCATTGGCTGTTGTGTAGTCACTCCTCTCCCGGACAAACGGAAACCTTCGCCGCCGAGCCACTCTCTGGT
TCTCTTCCATGTGGCATCGGACCTCCCCAACAATCTCCCCCGCAAGCCCTCGCAGGCTGCTTCTCAGCTC
CTCCACCTCCCGCCGCAGCGCCACAAGGCTGGTCAGCACAAAGTCCAGGCGGTCCAGCACCTTCTCCTGG
CCTTCCCGTGGAAAGCTTGGGCAGCACTGAAGCATCTCCAGCCCACCTGGGAAAGCCCGCAGGAACATCA
CGTGGCGTCCGGGATCTGAAATCTGCGTATAATCCAGGGAATTGGGCAAGCTCTGGCTGCGGCCATGAAC
CCTGGGGTCCGTTTCCATCGCTGGCTTGTAAAGGAGGCAAGGAAACAAAGGCGGGGGGGGGACCCAAAAA
AAT
