>Addgene plasmid #170537 | pCAG-FLAG-puro-PTPIP51(1-150_175-470) | addgene partial sequence | sequence record 338896 | Addgene Partial NGS Result
GGGGGGGGGGGGGGGGGGGGGGGGGGGGGGGCGCGCGCCAGGCGGGGCGGGGCGGGGCGAGGGGCGGGGC
GGGGCGAGGCGGAGAGGTGCGGCGGCAGCCAATCAGAGCGGCGCGCTCCGAAAGTTTCCTTTTATGGCGA
GGCGGCGGCGGCGGCGGCCCTATAAAAAGCGAAGCGCGCGGCGGGCGGGAGTCGCTGCGCGCTGCCTTCG
CCCCGTGCCCCGCTCCGCCGCCGCCTCGCGCCGCCCGCCCCGGCTCTGACTGACCGCGTTACTCCCACAG
GTGAGCGGGCGGGACGGCCCTTCTCCTCCGGGCTGTAATTAGCGCTTGGTTTAATGACGGCTTGTTTCTT
TTCTGTGGCTGCGTGAAAGCCTTGAGGGGCTCCGGGAGGGCCCTTTGTGCGGGGGGAGCGGCTCGGGGGG
TGCGTGCGTGTGTGTGTGCGTGGGGAGCGCCGCGTGCGGCTCCGCGCTGCCCGGCGGCTGTGAGCGCTGC
GGGCGCGGCGCGGGGCTTTGTGCGCTCCGCAGTGTGCGCGAGGGGAGCGCGGCCGGGGGCGGTGCCCCGC
GGTGCGGGGGGGGCTGCGAGGGGAACAAAGGCTGCGTGCGGGGTGTGTGCGTGGGGGGGTGAGCAGGGGG
TGTGGGCGCGTCGGTCGGGCTGCAACCCCCCCTGCACCCCCCTCCCCGAGTTGCTGAGCACGGCCCGGCT
TCGGGTGCGGGGCTCCGTACGGGGCGTGGCGCGGGGCTCGCCGTGCCGGGCGGGGGGTGGCGGCAGGTGG
GGGTGCCGGGCGGGGCGGGGCCGCCTCGGGCCGGGGAGGGCTCGGGGGAGGGGCGCGGCGGCCCCCGGAG
CGCCGGCGGCTGTCGAGGCGCGGCGAGCCGCAGCCATTGCCTTTTATGGTAATCGTGCGAGAGGGCGCAG
GGACTTCCTTTGTCCCAAATCTGTGCGGAGCCGAAATCTGGGAGGCGCCGCCGCACCCCCTCTAGCGGGC
GCGGGGCGAAGCGGTGCGGCGCCGGCAGGAAGGAAATGGGCGGGGAGGGCCTTCGTGCGTCGCCGCGCCG
CCGTCCCCTTCTCCCTCTCCAGCCTCGGGGCTGTCCGCGGGGGGACGGCTGCCTTCGGGGGGGACGGGGC
AGGGCGGGGTTCGGCTTCTGGCGTGTGACCGGCGGCTCTAGAGCCTCTGCTAACCATGTTCATGCCTTCT
TCTTTTTCCTACAGCTCCTGGGCAACGTGCTGGTTATTGTGCTGTCTCATCATTTTGGCAAAGAATTAGC
CACCATGGATTACAAGGATGACGACGATAAGCTCGAGATGTCTAGACTGGGAGCCCTGGGTGGTGCCCGT
GCCGGGCTGGGACTGTTGCTGGGTACCGCCGCCGGCCTTGGATTCCTGTGCCTCCTTTACAGCCAGCGAT
GGAAACGGACCCAGCGTCATGGCCGCAGCCAGAGCCTGCCCAACTCCCTGGACTATACGCAGACTTCAGA
TCCCGGACGCCACGTGATGCTCCTGCGGGCTGTCCCAGGTGGGGCTGGAGATGCCTCAGTGCTGCCCAGC
CTTCCACGGGAAGGACAGGAGAAGGTGCTGGACCGCCTGGACTTTGTGCTGACCAGCCTTGTGGCGCTGC
GGCGGGAGGTGGAGGAGCTGAGAAGCAGCCTGCGAGGGCTTGCGGGGGAGATTGTTGGGGAGGTCCGATG
CCACATGGAAGAGAACCAGAGAGTGGCTCGGCGGCGAAGGTTTCCGTTTGTCCGGGAGAGGAGTGACTAC
ACAACAGCCAATGCGGAGTCTGACAATGAGCGGGACTCTGACAAAGAAAGTGAGGACGGGGAAGATGAAG
TGAGCTGTGAGACTGTGAAGATGGGGAGAAAGGATTCTCTTGACTTGGAGGAAGAGGCAGCTTCAGGTGC
CTCCAGTGCCCTGGAGGCTGGAGGTTCCTCAGGCTTGGAGGATGTGCTGCCCCTCCTGCAGCAGGCCGAC
GAGCTGCACAGGGGTGATGAGCAAGGCAAGCGGGAGGGCTTCCAGCTGCTGCTCAACAACAAGCTGGTGT
ATGGAAGCCGGCAGGACTTTCTCTGGCGCCTGGCCCGAGCCTACAGTGACATGTGTGAGCTCACTGAGGA
GGTGAGCGAGAAGAAGTCATATGCCCTAGATGGAAAAGAAGAAGCAGAGGCTGCTCTGGAGAAGGGGGAT
GAGAGTGCTGACTGTCACCTGTGGTATGCGGTGCTTTGTGGTCAGCTGGCTGAGCATGAGAGCATCCAGA
GGCGCATCCAGAGTGGCTTTAGCTTCAAGGAGCATGTGGACAAAGCCATTGCTCTCCAGCCAGAAAACCC
CATGGCTCACTTTCTTCTTGGCAGGTGGTGCTATCAGGTCTCTCACCTGAGCTGGCTAGAAAAAAAAACT
GCTACAGCCTTGCTTGAAAGCCCTCTCAGTGCCACTGTGGAAGATGCCCTCCAGAGCTTCCTAAAGGCTG
AAGAACTACAGCCAGGATTTTCCAAAGCAGGAAGGGTATATATTTCCAAGTGCTACAGAGAACTAGGGAA
AAACTCTGAAGCTAGATGGTGGATGAAGTTGGCCCTGGAGCTGCCAGATGTCACGAAGGAGGATTTGGCT
ATCCAGAAGGACCTGGAAGAACTGGAAGTCATTTTACGAGACTAGGCGGCCGCGAATTCCGCCCCCCCCC
CCTCTCCCTCCCCCCCCCCTAACGTTACTGGCCGAAGCCGCTTGGAATAAGGCCGGTGTGCGTTTGTCTA
TATGTTATTTTCCACCATATTGCCGTCTTTTGGCAATGTGAGGGCCCGGAAACCTGGCCCTGTCTTCTTG
ACGAGCATTCCTAGGGGTCTTTCCCCTCTCGCCAAAGGAATGCAAGGTCTGTTGAATGTCGTGAAGGAAG
CAGTTCCTCTGGAAGCTTCTTGAAGACAAACAACGTCTGTAGCGACCCTTTGCAGGCAGCGGAACCCCCC
ACCTGGCGACAGGTGCCTCTGCGGCCAAAAGCCACGTGTATAAGATACACCTGCAAAGGCGGCACAACCC
CAGTGCCACGTTGTGAGTTGGATAGTTGTGGAAAGAGTCAAATGGCTCTCCTCAAGCGTATTCAACAAGG
GGCTGAAGGATGCCCAGAAGGTACCCCATTGTATGGGATCTGATCTGGGGCCTCGGTGCACATGCTTTAC
ATGTGTTTAGTCGAGGTTAAAAAAACGTCTAGGCCCCCCGAACCACGGGGACGTGGTTTTCCTTTGAAAA
ACACGATGATAATATGGCCACAACCATGACCGAGTACAAGCCCACGGTGCGCCTCGCCACCCGCGACGAC
GTCCCCAGGGCCGTACGCACCCTCGCCGCCGCGTTCGCCGACTACCCCGCCACGCGCCACACCGTCGATC
CGGACCGCCACATCGAGCGGGTCACCGAGCTGCAAGAACTCTTCCTCACGCGCGTCGGGCTCGACATCGG
CAAGGTGTGGGTCGCGGACGACGGCGCCGCGGTGGCGGTCTGGACCACGCCGGAGAGCGTCGAAGCGGGG
GCGGTGTTCGCCGAGATCGGCCCGCGCATGGCCGAGTTGAGCGGTTCCCGGCTGGCCGCGCAGCAACAGA
TGGAAGGCCTCCTGGCGCCGCACCGGCCCAAGGAGCCCGCGTGGTTCCTGGCCACCGTCGGCGTCTCGCC
CGACCACCAGGGCAAGGGTCTGGGCAGCGCCGTCGTGCTCCCCGGAGTGGAGGCGGCCGAGCGCGCCGGG
GTGCCCGCCTTCCTGGAGACCTCCGCGCCCCGCAACCTCCCCTTCTACGAGCGGCTCGGCTTCACCGTCA
CCGCCGACGTCGAGGTGCCCGAAGGACCGCGCACCTGGTGCATGACCCGCAAGCCCGGTGCCTGACGCCC
GCCCCACGACCCGCAGCGCCCGACCGAAAGGAGCGCACGACCCCATGCATCGATGATCTAGAGCTCGCTG
ATCAGCCTCGACTGTGCCTTCTAGTTGCCAGCCATCTGTTGTTTGCCCCTCCCCCGTGCCTTCCTTGACC
CTGGAAGGTGCCACTCCCACTGTCCTTTCCTAATAAAATGAGGAAATTGCATCGCATTGTCTGAGTAGGT
GTCATTCTATTCTGGGGGGTGGGGTGGGGCAGGACAGCAAGGGGGAGGATTGGGAAGACAATAGCAGGCA
TGCTGGGGATGCGGTGGGCTCTATGGCTTCTGAGGCGGAAAGAACCTGCAGCCCAAGCTTGGCGTAATCA
TGGTCATAGCTGTTTCCTGTGTGAAATTGTTATCCGCTCACAATTCCACACAACATACGAGCCGGAAGCA
TAAAGTGTAAAGCCTGGGGTGCCTAATGAGTGAGCTAACTCACATTAATTGCGTTGCGCTCACTGCCCGC
TTTCCAGTCGGGAAACCTGTCGTGCCAGCGGATCCGCATCTCAATTAGTCAGCAACCATAGTCCCGCCCC
TAACTCCGCCCATCCCGCCCCTAACTCCGCCCAGTTCCGCCCATTCTCCGCCCCATGGCTGACTAATTTT
TTTTATTTATGCAGAGGCCGAGGCCGCCTCGGCCTCTGAGCTATTCCAGAAGTAGTGAGGAGGCTTTTTT
GGAGGCCTAGGCTTTTGCAAAAAGCTAACTTGTTTATTGCAGCTTATAATGGTTACAAATAAAGCAATAG
CATCACAAATTTCACAAATAAAGCATTTTTTTCACTGCATTCTAGTTGTGGTTTGTCCAAACTCATCAAT
GTATCTTATCATGTCTGGATCCGCTGCATTAATGAATCGGCCAACGCGCGGGGAGAGGCGGTTTGCGTAT
TGGGCGCTCTTCCGCTTCCTCGCTCACTGACTCGCTGCGCTCGGTCGTTCGGCTGCGGCGAGCGGTATCA
GCTCACTCAAAGGCGGTAATACGGTTATCCACAGAATCAGGGGATAACGCAGGAAAGAACATGTGAGCAA
AAGGCCAGCAAAAGGCCAGGAACCGTAAAAAGGCCGCGTTGCTGGCGTTTTTCCATAGGCTCCGCCCCCC
TGACGAGCATCACAAAAATCGACGCTCAAGTCAGAGGTGGCGAAACCCGACAGGACTATAAAGATACCAG
GCGTTTCCCCCTGGAAGCTCCCTCGTGCGCTCTCCTGTTCCGACCCTGCCGCTTACCGGATACCTGTCCG
CCTTTCTCCCTTCGGGAAGCGTGGCGCTTTCTCATAGCTCACGCTGTAGGTATCTCAGTTCGGTGTAGGT
CGTTCGCTCCAAGCTGGGCTGTGTGCACGAACCCCCCGTTCAGCCCGACCGCTGCGCCTTATCCGGTAAC
TATCGTCTTGAGTCCAACCCGGTAAGACACGACTTATCGCCACTGGCAGCAGCCACTGGTAACAGGATTA
GCAGAGCGAGGTATGTAGGCGGTGCTACAGAGTTCTTGAAGTGGTGGCCTAACTACGGCTACACTAGAAG
AACAGTATTTGGTATCTGCGCTCTGCTGAAGCCAGTTACCTTCGGAAAAAGAGTTGGTAGCTCTTGATCC
GGCAAACAAACCACCGCTGGTAGCGGTGGTTTTTTTGTTTGCAAGCAGCAGATTACGCGCAGAAAAAAAG
GATCTCAAGAAGATCCTTTGATCTTTTCTACGGGGTCTGACGCTCAGTGGAACGAAAACTCACGTTAAGG
GATTTTGGTCATGAGATTATCAAAAAGGATCTTCACCTAGATCCTTTTAAATTAAAAATGAAGTTTTAAA
TCAATCTAAAGTATATATGAGTAAACTTGGTCTGACAGTTACCAATGCTTAATCAGTGAGGCACCTATCT
CAGCGATCTGTCTATTTCGTTCATCCATAGTTGCCTGACTCCCCGTCGTGTAGATAACTACGATACGGGA
GGGCTTACCATCTGGCCCCAGTGCTGCAATGATACCGCGAGACCCACGCTCACCGGCTCCAGATTTATCA
GCAATAAACCAGCCAGCCGGAAGGGCCGAGCGCAGAAGTGGTCCTGCAACTTTATCCGCCTCCATCCAGT
CTATTAATTGTTGCCGGGAAGCTAGAGTAAGTAGTTCGCCAGTTAATAGTTTGCGCAACGTTGTTGCCAT
TGCTACAGGCATCGTGGTGTCACGCTCGTCGTTTGGTATGGCTTCATTCAGCTCCGGTTCCCAACGATCA
AGGCGAGTTACATGATCCCCCATGTTGTGCAAAAAAGCGGTTAGCTCCTTCGGTCCTCCGATCGTTGTCA
GAAGTAAGTTGGCCGCAGTGTTATCACTCATGGTTATGGCAGCACTGCATAATTCTCTTACTGTCATGCC
ATCCGTAAGATGCTTTTCTGTGACTGGTGAGTACTCAACCAAGTCATTCTGAGAATAGTGTATGCGGCGA
CCGAGTTGCTCTTGCCCGGCGTCAATACGGGATAATACCGCGCCACATAGCAGAACTTTAAAAGTGCTCA
TCATTGGAAAACGTTCTTCGGGGCGAAAACTCTCAAGGATCTTACCGCTGTTGAGATCCAGTTCGATGTA
ACCCACTCGTGCACCCAACTGATCTTCAGCATCTTTTACTTTCACCAGCGTTTCTGGGTGAGCAAAAACA
GGAAGGCAAAATGCCGCAAAAAAGGGAATAAGGGCGACACGGAAATGTTGAATACTCATACTCTTCCTTT
TTCAATGACCGCTTTGGAAAAACAAAGACTGTATTTCCTGGAAATTAATGTTTATTCAATAAACTGTGTA
TTCAGCTATATTCACATAGTGGTGAGGCTGAAATGAGGCGGGAAGAGGCGGTTGGGGCTTAATTATATCA
ATTTGGGTGGCCCCACAGCGCCTCCAAGGCGCCAGTCCTGTTTTGACAAGTTGCCTCTGGAAGCCTCTCT
TCTTTTTCTCCAGAGTAAGCGGAGGCCAGGGGCCCCCGGCCTCTGCTTAATACTAAAAAAAACAGCTGTT
GTCATAGTAATGATTGGGTGGAAACATTCCAGGCCTGGGTGGAGAGGCTTTTTGCTTCCTCTTGCAAAAC
CACACTGACATTCCAGGCCTGGGTGGAGAGGCTTTTTGCTTCCTCTTGCAAAACCACACTGCCCTCTGGA
GGGCAGTTGCCTAGCAACTAATTAAAAGAGGATGTCGCACGGCCAGCTGCGGTCAGTTAGTCACTTCCTG
CTTAACTGACTTGACATTTTCTATTTTAAGAGTCGGGAGGAAAATTACTGTGTTGGAGGCCCTCCGCCAT
CTTCTGAAGCTGAATCGAATTAACTTGTTTATTGCAGCTTATAATGGTTACAAATAAAGCAATAGCATCA
CAAATTTCACAAATAAAGCATTTTTTTCACTGCATTCTAGTTGTGGTTTGTCCAAACTCATCAATGTATC
TTATCATGTCTGGATCTGATATCATCGTCGACATTGATTATTGACTAGTTATTAATAGTAATCAATTACG
GGGTCATTAGTTCATAGCCCATATATGGAGTTCCGCGTTACATAACTTACGGTAAATGGCCCGCCTGGCT
GACCGCCCAACGACCCCCGCCCATTGACGTCAATAATGACGTATGTTCCCATAGTAACGCCAATAGGGAC
TTTCCATTGACGTCAATGGGTGGAGTATTTACGGTAAACTGCCCACTTGGCAGTACATCAAGTGTATCAT
ATGCCAAGTACGCCCCCTATTGACGTCAATGACGGTAAATGGCCCGCCTGGCATTATGCCCAGTACATGA
CCTTATGGGACTTTCCTACTTGGCAGTACATCTACGTATTAGTCATCGCTATTACCATGGTCGAGGTGAG
CCCCACGTTCTGCTTCACTCTCCCCATCTCCCCCCCCTCCCCACCCCCAATTTTGTATTTATTTATTTTT
TAATTATTTTGTGCAGCGATGGGGGCGGGGGGGGGGGGGGGGGG
